Addgene plasmid #120218: CRISPRi-CENPB-g10
Purpose: CENPB CRISPRi guide RNA 10
Depositing lab: David Bartel. Depositing organization: Whitehead Institute for Biomedical Research. Publication: Widespread Influence of 3'-End Structures on Mammalian mRNA Processing and Stability. Wu X, Bartel DP. Cell. 2017 May 18;169(5):905-917.e11. doi: 10.1016/j.cell.2017.04.036. PubMed 28525757.
Backbone
  Vector backbone: pU6-sgGAL4-1
  Vector type: Lentiviral, CRISPR
  Selectable markers: Puromycin
Growth in bacteria
  Bacterial resistance: Ampicillin, 100 μg/mL
  Growth temperature: 30°C
  Growth strain: NEB Stable
  Copy number: Unknown
Gene/Insert
  Gene/Insert name: CENPB CRISPRi guide RNA
  gRNA/shRNA sequence: N/A
  Species: H. sapiens (human)
Terms and licenses: Academic/Nonprofit Terms; Industry Terms: Not Available to Industry
How to cite: CRISPRi-CENPB-g10 was a gift from David Bartel (Addgene plasmid # 120218 ; http://n2t.net/addgene:120218 ; RRID:Addgene_120218)
