[The description below was written by a language model from this plasmid's Addgene catalogue record and pLannotate feature annotations shown in this document.]
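Description:
CRISPRi-CENPB-g10 is a lentiviral CRISPR interference guide RNA plasmid built on the pU6-sgGAL4-1 backbone, carrying one of a series of guides (number 10) directed against human CENPB. It is propagated in bacteria through a high-copy ColE1/pUC-type origin and an ampicillin resistance gene. The lentiviral portion has the layout of an HIV-1-derived transfer vector: a CMV enhancer/promoter fused to a truncated 5' LTR drives production of the genomic RNA in packaging cells, followed by the Ψ packaging signal with a gag fragment, the Rev response element for nuclear export of the unspliced transcript, and the cPPT/CTS, which aids nuclear import. A WPRE upstream of the second truncated LTR enhances transcript stability and expression. The annotated nef and Rev fragments are residual viral sequence rather than functional genes.

The payload consists of a guide RNA cassette and a marker cassette. The feature table detects the S. pyogenes guide scaffold (annotated as a tracrRNA fragment), but not a promoter for it. The backbone name implies a U6 promoter, although neither this nor the guide's targeting sequence is stated in the record. Downstream, an EF-1α promoter drives puromycin N-acetyltransferase and TagBFP, allowing transduced mammalian cells to be drug-selected and tracked by blue fluorescence. The record does not annotate the linker between the two coding sequences. Two loxP sites flank the guide and marker region, which would in principle allow Cre-mediated excision. No Cas9 is encoded, so the construct is meant for cells that separately express a dCas9-based repressor, where it would knock down CENPB transcription.
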