Features (pLannotate 1.2.2; 23 found; start..end, strand, type, name):
     19..607     -  misc_feature   WPRE: woodchuck hepatitis virus posttranscriptional regulatory element
    607..630     -  misc_feature   MCS (fragment): pBluescript multiple cloning site
    663..696     -  protein_bind   loxP: Cre-mediated recombination occurs in the 8-bp core sequence (GCATACAT). Cre recombinase
    716..1414    -  CDS            TagBFP: monomeric blue fluorescent protein mammalian codon-optimized
   1490..2086    -  CDS            PuroR: puromycin N-acetyltransferase; pac from Streptomyces alboniger; confers resistance to puromycin
   2098..3269    -  promoter       EF-1α promoter: strong constitutive promoter for human elongation factor EF-1α
   3334..3401    -  misc_RNA       tracrRNA (fragment): trans-activating CRISPR RNA for the Streptococcus pyogenes CRISPR/Cas9 system
   3526..3559    -  protein_bind   loxP: Cre-mediated recombination occurs in the 8-bp core sequence (GCATACAT). Cre recombinase
   3812..3929    -  misc_feature   cPPT/CTS: central polypurine tract and central termination sequence of HIV-1
   3979..4079    -  CDS            Rev (fragment): human immunodeficiency virus 1 (HIV-1) Rev protein; rev; enhances nuclear export of unspliced and incompletely spliced viral mRNAs
   4456..4689    -  misc_feature   RRE: The Rev response element (RRE) of HIV-1 allows for Rev-dependent mRNA export from the nucleus to the cytoplasm.
   4864..5202    -  CDS            HIV-1 gag (fragment): gag protein from human immunodeficiency virus 1; gag
   5186..5311    -  misc_feature   HIV-1 Ψ: packaging signal of human immunodeficiency virus type 1
   5358..5538    -  LTR            5' LTR (truncated): truncated 5' long terminal repeat (LTR) from HIV-1
   5556..5755    -  promoter       CMV promoter: human cytomegalovirus (CMV) immediate early promoter
   5756..6135    -  enhancer       CMV enhancer: human cytomegalovirus immediate early enhancer
   6290..6342    +  misc_feature   bom (fragment): basis of mobility region from pBR322
   6401..6505    +  promoter       AmpR promoter: bla
   6506..7366    +  CDS            AmpR: β-lactamase; bla; confers resistance to ampicillin, carbenicillin, and related antibiotics
   7537..8125    +  rep_origin     ori: high-copy-number ColE1/pMB1/pBR322/pUC origin of replication
   8187..8367    -  LTR            5' LTR (truncated): truncated 5' long terminal repeat (LTR) from HIV-1
   8374..8874    -  CDS            nef (fragment): NEF_HV1LA - Experimental evidence at protein level: Swiss-Prot protein existence level 1. Extracellular Nef protein targets CD4(+) T-lymphocytes for apoptosis by interacting with CXCR4 surface receptors. From Human immunodeficiency virus type 1 group M subtype B (isolate Lai) (HIV-1).
   8876..18      -  misc_feature   MCS (fragment) (across the origin): pBluescript multiple cloning site
>Addgene plasmid #120218 | CRISPRi-CENPB-g10 | addgene full sequence | sequence record 273663 | Addgene NGS Result
GAGGTCGACGGTATCGATGCGGGGAGGCGGCCCAAAGGGAGATCCGACTCGTCTGAGGGCGAAGGCGAAG
ACGCGGAAGAGGCCGCAGAGCCGGCAGCAGGCCGCGGGAAGGAAGGTCCGCTGGATTGAGGGCCGAAGGG
ACGTAGCAGAAGGACGTCCCGCGCAGAATCCAGGTGGCAACACAGGCGAGCAGCCAAGGAAAGGACGATG
ATTTCCCCGACAACACCACGGAATTGTCAGTGCCCAACAGCCGAGCCCCTGTCCAGCAGCGGGCAAGGCA
GGCGGCGATGAGTTCCGCCGTGGCAATAGGGAGGGGGAAAGCGAAAGTCCCGGAAAGGAGCTGACAGGTG
GTGGCAATGCCCCAACCAGTGGGGGTTGCGTCAGCAAACACAGTGCACACCACGCCACGTTGCCTGACAA
CGGGCCACAACTCCTCATAAAGAGACAGCAACCAGGATTTATACAAGGAGGAGAAAATGAAAGCCATACG
GGAAGCAATAGCATGATACAAAGGCATTAAAGCAGCGTATCCACATAGCGTAAAAGGAGCAACATAGTTA
AGAATACCAGTCAATCTTTCACAAATTTTGTAATCCAGAGGTTGATTATCGATAAGCTTGATATCGAATT
GTACCTAGTGGAACCGGAACCCTTAAACATGTATAACTTCGTATAATGTATGCTATACGAAGTTATTAGG
TCCCTCGACGAATTCTTAATTAAGCTTGTGCCCCAGTTTGCTAGGGAGGTCGCAGTATCTGGCCACTGCC
ACCTCGTGCTGCTCGACGTAGGTCTCGTTGTTGGCCTCCTTGATTCTTTCCAGTCTGTAGTCCACATAGT
AGACGCCAGGCATCTTGAGGTTCTTAGCGGGTTTCTTGGATCTATATGTGGTCTTGATGTTTGCGATCAG
ATGGCTCCCGCCCACGAGCTTCAGGGCCATGTCGTTTCTGCCTTCCAGGCCGCCGTCAGCGGGGTACAGC
GTCTCGGTGAAGGCCTCCCAGCCGAGTGTTTTCTTCTGCATCACAGGGCCGTTGGATGTGAAGTTCACCC
CTCTGATCTTGACGTTGTAGATGAGGCAGCCGTCCTGGAGGCTGGTGTCCTGGGTAGCGGTCAGCACGCC
CCCGTCTTCGTATGTGGTGACTCTCTCCCATGTGAAGCCCTCAGGGAAGGACTGCTTGAAGAAGTCGGGG
ATGCCCTGGGTGTGGTTGATGAAGGTCTTGCTGCCGTAGAGGAAGCTAGTAGCCAGGATGTCGAAGGCGA
AGGGGAGAGGGCCGCCCTCGACCACCTTGATTCTCATGGTCTGGGTGCCCTCGTAGGGCTTGCCTTCGCC
CTCGGATGTGCACTTGAAGTGATGGTTGTCCACGGTGCCCTCCATGTACAGCTTCATGTGCATGTTCTCC
TTAATCAGCTCGCTGGTGGCGACCGGTGGGCCAGGATTCTCCTCGACGTCACCGCATGTTAGCAGACTTC
CTCTGCCCTCTCCCGATCCGGCACCGGGCTTGCGGGTCATGCACCAGGTGCGCGGTCCTTCGGGCACCTC
GACGTCGGCGGTGACGGTGAAGCCGAGCCGCTCGTAGAAGGGGAGGTTGCGGGGCGCGGAGGTCTCCAGG
AAGGCGGGCACCCCGGCGCGCTCGGCCGCCTCCACTCCGGGGAGCACGACGGCGCTGCCCAGACCCTTGC
CCTGGTGGTCGGGCGAGACGCCGACGGTGGCCAGGAACCACGCGGGCTCCTTGGGCCGGTGCGGCGCCAG
GAGGCCTTCCATCTGTTGCTGCGCGGCCAGCCGGGAACCGCTCAACTCGGCCATGCGCGGGCCGATCTCG
GCGAACACCGCCCCCGCTTCGACGCTCTCCGGCGTGGTCCAGACCGCCACCGCGGCGCCGTCGTCCGCGA
CCCACACCTTGCCGATGTCGAGCCCGACGCGCGTGAGGAAGAGTTCTTGCAGCTCGGTGACCCGCTCGAT
GTGGCGGTCCGGGTCGACGGTGTGGCGCGTGGCGGGGTAGTCGGCGAACGCGGCGGCGAGGGTGCGTACG
GCCCGGGGGACGTCGTCGCGGGTGGCGAGGCGCACCGTGGGCTTGTACTCGGTCATGGTGGGCTAGCTCA
CGACACCTGAAATGGAAGAAAAAAACTTTGAACCACTGTCTGAGGCTTGAGAATGAACCAAGATCCAAAC
TCAAAAAGGGCAAATTCCAAGGAGAATTACATCAAGTGCCAAGCTGGCCTAACTTCAGTCTCCACCCACT
CAGTGTGGGGAAACTCCATCGCATAAAACCCCTCCCCCCAACCTAAAGACGACGTACTCCAAAAGCGCGA
GAACTAATCGAGGTGCCTGGACGGCGCCCGGTACTCCGTGGAGTCACATGAAGCGACGGCTGAGGACGGA
AAGGCCCTTTTCCTTTGTGTGGGTGACTCACCCGCCCGCTCTCCCGAGCGCCGCGTCCTCCATTTTGAGC
TCCCTGCAGCAGGGCCGGGAAGCGGCCATCTTTCCGCTCACGCAACTGGTGCCGACCGGGCCAGCCTTGC
CGCCCAGGGCGGGGCGATACACGGCGGCGCGAGGCCAGGCACCAGAGCAGGCCGGCCAGCTTGAGACTAC
CCCCGTCCGATTCTCGGTGGCCGCGCTCGCAGGCCCCGCCTCGCCGAACATGTGCGCTGGGACGCACGGG
CCCCGTCGCCGCCCGCGGCCCCAAAAACCGAAATACCAGTGTGCAGATCTTGGCCCGCATTTACAAGACT
ATCTTGCCAGAAAAAAAGCGTCGCAGCAGGTCATCAAAAATTTTAAATGGCTAGAGACTTATCGAAAGCA
GCGAGACAGGCGCGAAGGTGCCACCAGATTCGCACGCGGCGGCCCCAGCGCCCAGGCCAGGCCTCAACTC
AAGCACGAGGCGAAGGGGCTCCTTAAGCGCAAGGCCTCGAACTCTCCCACCCACTTCCAACCCGAAGCTC
GGGATCAAGAATCACGTACTGCAGCCAGGTGGAAGTAATTCAAGGCACGCAAGGGCCATAACCCGTAAAG
AGGCCAGGCCCGCGGGAACCACACACGGCACTTACCTGTGTTCTGGCGGCAAACCCGTTGCGAAAAAGAA
CGTTCACGGCGACTACTGCACTTATATACGGTTCTCCCCCACCCTCGGGAAAAAGGCGGAGCCAGTACAC
GACATCACTTTCCCAGTTTACCCCGCGCCACCTTCTCTAGGCACCGGTTCAATTGCCGACCCCTCCCCCC
AACTTCTCGGGGACTGTGGGCGATGTGCGCTCTGCCCACTGACGGGCACATGCATGGCGGTAATACGGTT
ATCCACGCGGCCGCCTAATGGATCCTAGTACTCGAGAAAAAAAGCACCGACTCGGTGCCACTTTTTCAAG
TTGATAACGGACTAGCCTTATTTAAACTTGCTATGCTGTTTCCAGCTTAGCTCTTAAACTACGACAAGCT
CGAGGGCTCCAACAAGGTGGTTCTCCAAGGGATACTTATAGTCTCAAAACACACAATTACTTTACAGTTA
GGGTGAGTTTCCTTTTGTGCTGTTTATAACTTCGTATAATGTATGCTATACGAAGTTATAGAAATCCAAG
CCTATCATGTAAAATGTAGCTAGTATTAAAAAGAACAGATTATCTGTCTTTTATCGCACATTAAGCCTCT
ATAGTTACTAGGAAATATTATATGCAAATTAACCGGGGCAGGGGAGTAGCCGAGCTTCTCCCACAAGTCC
GTGCGAGGGGGCCGGCGCGGGCCTAGAGATGGCGCGTCGGATCTCTAGAGCGGGCCCGGTACTAACCAAA
CTGGATCTCTGCTGTCCCTGTAATAAACCCGAAAATTTTGAATTTTTGTAATTTGTTTTTGTAATTCTTT
AGTTTGTATGTCTGTTGCTATTATGTCTACTATTCTTTCCCCTGCACTGTACCCCCCAATCCCCCCTTTT
CTTTTAAAATTGTGGATGAATACTGCCATTTGTCTGCAGAATTGGCGCACGCAGTGCCGATCCGTTCACT
AATCGAATGGATCTGTCTCTGTCTCTCTCTCCACCTTCTTCTTCTATTCCTTCGGGCCTGTCGGGTCCCC
TCGGGGTTGGGAGGTGGGTCTGAAACGATAATGGTGAATATCCCTGCCTAACTCTATTCACTATAGAAAG
TACAGCAAAAACTATTCTTAAACCTACCAAGCCTCCTACTATCATTATGAATAATTTTATATACCACAGC
CAATTTGTTATGTTAAACCAATTCCACAAACTTGCCCATTTATCTAATTCCAATAATTCTTGTTCATTCT
TTTCTTGCTGGTTTTGCGATTCTTCAATTAAGGAGTGTATTAAGCTTGTGTAATTGTTAATTTCTCTGTC
CCACTCCATCCAGGTCGTGTGATTCCAAATCTGTTCCAGAGATTTATTACTCCAACTAGCATTCCAAGGC
ACAGCAGTGGTGCAAATGAGTTTTCCAGAGCAACCCCAAATCCCCAGGAGCTGTTGATCCTTTAGGTATC
TTTCCACAGCCAGGATTCTTGCCTGGAGCTGCTTGATGCCCCAGACTGTGAGTTGCAACAGATGCTGTTG
CGCCTCAATAGCCCTCAGCAAATTGTTCTGCTGCTGCACTATACCAGACAATAATTGTCTGGCCTGTACC
GTCAGCGTCATTGACGCTGCGCCCATAGTGCTTCCTGCTGCTCCCAAGAACCCAAGGAACAAAGCTCCTA
TTCCCACTGCTCTTTTTTCTCTCTGCACCACTCTTCTCTTTGCCTTGGTGGGTGCTACTCCTAATGGTTC
AATTTTTACTACTTTATATTTATATAATTCACTTCTCCAATTGTCCCTCATATCTCCTCCTCCAGGTCTG
AAGATCAGCGGCCGGCCGCTTGCTGTGCGGTGGTCTTACTTTTGTTTTGCTCTTCCTCTATCTTGTCTAA
AGCTTCCTTGGTGTCTTTTATCTCTATCCTTTGATGCACACAATAGAGGGTTGCTACTGTATTATATAAT
GATCTAAGTTCTTCTGATCCTGTCTGAAGGGATGGTTGTAGCTGTCCCAGTATTTGTCTACAGCCTTCTG
ATGTTTCTAACAGGCCAGGATTAACTGCGAATCGTTCTAGCTCCCTGCTTGCCCATACTATATGTTTTAA
TTTATATTTTTTCTTTCCCCCTGGCCTTAACCGAATTTTTTCCCATCGCGATCTAATTCTCCCCCGCTTA
ATACTGACGCTCTCGCACCCATCTCTCTCCTTCTAGCCTCCGCTAGTCAAAATTTTTGGCGTACTCACCA
GTCGCCGCCCCTCGCCTCTTGCCGTGCGCGCTTCAGCAAGCCGAGTCCTGCGTCGAGAGAGCTCCTCTGG
TTTCCCTTTCGCTTTCAAGTCCCTGTTCGGGCGCCACTGCTAGAGATTTTCCACACTGACTAAAAGGGTC
TGAGGGATCTCTAGTTACCAGAGTCACACAACAGACGGGCACACACTACTTGAAGCACTCAAGGCAAGCT
TTATTGAGGCTTAAGCAGTGGGTTCCCTAGTTAGCCAGAGAGCTCCCAGGCTCAGATCTGGTCTAACCAG
AGAGACCCAGTACAGGCAAAACGCGCTGCTTATATAGACCTCCCACCGTACACGCCTACCGCCCATTTGC
GTCAATGGGGCGGAGTTGTTACGACATTTTGGAAAGTCCCGTTGATTTTGGTGCCAAAACAAACTCCCAT
TGACGTCAATGGGGTGGAGACTTGGAAATCCCCGTGAGTCAAACCGCTATCCACGCCCATTGATGTACTG
CCAAAACCGCATCACCATGGTAATAGCGATGACTAATACGTAGATGTACTGCCAAGTAGGAAAGTCCCAT
AAGGTCATGTACTGGGCATAATGCCAGGCGGGCCATTTACCGTCATTGACGTCAATAGGGGGCGTACTTG
GCATATGATACACTTGATGTACTGCCAAGTGGGCAGTTTACCGTAAATACTCCACCCATTGACGTCAATG
GAAAGTCCCTATTGGCGTTACTATGGGAACATACGTCATTATTGACGTCAATGGGCGGGGGTCGTTGGGC
GGTCAGCCAGGCGGGCCATTTACCGTAAGTTATGTAACGCGGAACTCCATATATGGGCTATGAACTAATG
ACCCCGTAATTGATTACTATTAATAACTAGTCAATAATCAATGTCAACGCGTATATCTGGCCCGTACATC
GCGAAGCAGCGCAAAACGCCTAACCCTAAGCAGATTCTTCATGCAATTGTCGGTCAAGCCTTGCCTTGTT
GTAGCTTAAATTTTGCTCGCGCACTACTCAGCGACCTCCAACACACAAGCAGGGAGCAGATACTGGCTTA
ACTATGCGGCATCAGAGCAGATTGTACTGAGAGTGCACCATAGGGGATCGGGAGATCTCCCGATCCGTCG
ACGTCAGGTGGCACTTTTCGGGGAAATGTGCGCGGAACCCCTATTTGTTTATTTTTCTAAATACATTCAA
ATATGTATCCGCTCATGAGACAATAACCCTGATAAATGCTTCAATAATATTGAAAAAGGAAGAGTATGAG
TATTCAACATTTCCGTGTCGCCCTTATTCCCTTTTTTGCGGCATTTTGCCTTCCTGTTTTTGCTCACCCA
GAAACGCTGGTGAAAGTAAAAGATGCTGAAGATCAGTTGGGTGCACGAGTGGGTTACATCGAACTGGATC
TCAACAGCGGTAAGATCCTTGAGAGTTTTCGCCCCGAAGAACGTTTTCCAATGATGAGCACTTTTAAAGT
TCTGCTATGTGGCGCGGTATTATCCCGTATTGACGCCGGGCAAGAGCAACTCGGTCGCCGCATACACTAT
TCTCAGAATGACTTGGTTGAGTACTCACCAGTCACAGAAAAGCATCTTACGGATGGCATGACAGTAAGAG
AATTATGCAGTGCTGCCATAACCATGAGTGATAACACTGCGGCCAACTTACTTCTGACAACGATCGGAGG
ACCGAAGGAGCTAACCGCTTTTTTGCACAACATGGGGGATCATGTAACTCGCCTTGATCGTTGGGAACCG
GAGCTGAATGAAGCCATACCAAACGACGAGCGTGACACCACGATGCCTGTAGCAATGGCAACAACGTTGC
GCAAACTATTAACTGGCGAACTACTTACTCTAGCTTCCCGGCAACAATTAATAGACTGGATGGAGGCGGA
TAAAGTTGCAGGACCACTTCTGCGCTCGGCCCTTCCGGCTGGCTGGTTTATTGCTGATAAATCTGGAGCC
GGTGAGCGTGGGTCTCGCGGTATCATTGCAGCACTGGGGCCAGATGGTAAGCCCTCCCGTATCGTAGTTA
TCTACACGACGGGGAGTCAGGCAACTATGGATGAACGAAATAGACAGATCGCTGAGATAGGTGCCTCACT
GATTAAGCATTGGTAACTGTCAGACCAAGTTTACTCATATATACTTTAGATTGATTTAAAACTTCATTTT
TAATTTAAAAGGATCTAGGTGAAGATCCTTTTTGATAATCTCATGACCAAAATCCCTTAACGTGAGTTTT
CGTTCCACTGAGCGTCAGACCCCGTAGAAAAGATCAAAGGATCTTCTTGAGATCCTTTTTTTCTGCGCGT
AATCTGCTGCTTGCAAACAAAAAAACCACCGCTACCAGCGGTGGTTTGTTTGCCGGATCAAGAGCTACCA
ACTCTTTTTCCGAAGGTAACTGGCTTCAGCAGAGCGCAGATACCAAATACTGTTCTTCTAGTGTAGCCGT
AGTTAGGCCACCACTTCAAGAACTCTGTAGCACCGCCTACATACCTCGCTCTGCTAATCCTGTTACCAGT
GGCTGCTGCCAGTGGCGATAAGTCGTGTCTTACCGGGTTGGACTCAAGACGATAGTTACCGGATAAGGCG
CAGCGGTCGGGCTGAACGGGGGGTTCGTGCACACAGCCCAGCTTGGAGCGAACGACCTACACCGAACTGA
GATACCTACAGCGTGAGCTATGAGAAAGCGCCACGCTTCCCGAAGGGAGAAAGGCGGACAGGTATCCGGT
AAGCGGCAGGGTCGGAACAGGAGAGCGCACGAGGGAGCTTCCAGGGGGAAACGCCTGGTATCTTTATAGT
CCTGTCGGGTTTCGCCACCTCTGACTTGAGCGTCGATTTTTGTGATGCTCGTCAGGGGGGCGGAGCCTAT
GGAAAAACGCCAGCAACGCGGCCTTTTTACGGTTCCTGGCCTTTTGCTGGCCTTTTGCTCACATGCTGCT
AGAGATTTTCCACACTGACTAAAAGGGTCTGAGGGATCTCTAGTTACCAGAGTCACACAACAGACGGGCA
CACACTACTTGAAGCACTCAAGGCAAGCTTTATTGAGGCTTAAGCAGTGGGTTCCCTAGTTAGCCAGAGA
GCTCCCAGGCTCAGATCTGGTCTAACCAGAGAGACCCAGTACAGTCCGGATGCAGCTCTCGGGCCATGTG
ATGAAATGCTAGGCGGCTGTCAAACCTCCACTCTAATACTTCTCTCTCCGGGTCATCCATCCCATGCAGG
CTCACAGGGTGTAACAAGCGGGTGTTCTCTCCTTCATTGGCTTCTTCTACCTTCTCTTGCTCAACTGGTA
CTAGCTTGTAGCACCATCCAAAGGTCAGTGGATATCTGATCCCTGGCCCTGGTGTGTAGTTCTGCCAATC
AGGGAAGTAGCCTTGTGTGTGGTAGATCCACAGATCAAGGATATCTTGTCTTCGTTGGGAGTGAATTAGC
CCTTCCAGTCCCCCCTTTTCTTTTAAAAAGTGGCTAAGATCTACAGCTGCCTTGTAAGTCATTGGTCTTA
AAGGTACCTGAGGTGTGACTGGAAAACCCACCTCCTCCTCCTCTTGTGCTTCTAGCCAGGCACAATCAGC
ATTGGTAGCTGCTGTATTGCTACTTGTGATTGCTCCATGTTTTTCTAGGTCTCGATC
